Addgene plasmid #89992: pUC19-OCT4-T2A-NLS-EmGFP-P2A-Puro
Purpose: Donor template for generation of OCT4-T2A-nEmGFP reporter cell lines
Depositing lab: Timo Otonkoski. Depositing organization: University of Helsinki. Publication: Generation of an OCT4 reporter human induced pluripotent stem cell line using CRISPR/SpCas9. Balboa D, Weltner J, Novik Y, Eurola S, Wartiovaara K, Otonkoski T. Stem Cell Res. 2017 Aug;23:105-108. doi: 10.1016/j.scr.2017.07.006. Epub 2017 Jul 11. PubMed 28925359.
Backbone
  Vector backbone: pUC19
  Backbone size w/o insert (bp): 2647
  Total vector size (bp): 4897
  Vector type: CRISPR
  Selectable markers: Puromycin
Growth in bacteria
  Bacterial resistance: Ampicillin, 100 μg/mL
  Growth temperature: 37°C
  Growth strain: DH5alpha
  Copy number: High Copy
Gene/Insert
  Gene/Insert name: OCT4-T2A-NLS-EmGFP-P2A-Puro
  Species: H. sapiens (human)
  Insert size (bp): 2250
  Entrez Gene: POU5F1 (a.k.a. OCT3, OCT4, OCT4Borf1, OTF-3, OTF3, OTF4, Oct-3, Oct-4, Oct3/4)
  Promoter: none
  Cloning method: Restriction Enzyme; 5′ cloning site XhoI (not destroyed); 3′ cloning site HindIII (not destroyed)
  Sequencing primers: 5′ M13-fwd tgtaaaacgacggccagt; 3′ M13-rv caggaaacagctatgaccatg
Resource information
  A portion of this plasmid was derived from a plasmid made by: tdTomato sequence was cloned from pCSCMV:tdTomato (a gift from Gerhart Ryffel, Addgene plasmid #30530)
Terms and licenses: Academic/Nonprofit Terms; Industry Terms: Not Available to Industry
How to cite: pUC19-OCT4-T2A-NLS-EmGFP-P2A-Puro was a gift from Timo Otonkoski (Addgene plasmid # 89992 ; http://n2t.net/addgene:89992 ; RRID:Addgene_89992)
