[The description below was written by a language model from this plasmid's Addgene catalogue record and pLannotate feature annotations shown in this document.]
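Description:
pUC19-OCT4-T2A-NLS-EmGFP-P2A-Puro is a promoterless homology-directed repair donor built in the high-copy pUC19 cloning vector. It is intended for CRISPR/SpCas9-mediated knock-in of a fluorescent reporter at the human POU5F1 (OCT4) locus. In E. coli it replicates from the pUC/ColE1 origin and is selected with ampicillin through the β-lactamase gene. Remnants of the lac promoter/operator and lacZα flank the cloning site, where the roughly 2.25 kb insert sits between XhoI and HindIII in a plasmid of about 4.9 kb.

All annotated parts of the insert lie on the same strand. They run from a fragment of the human POU5F1 coding sequence through two copies of the SV40 large T antigen nuclear localization signal and the Emerald GFP coding sequence to a puromycin N-acetyltransferase gene. The T2A and P2A self-cleaving peptides in the construct name are not annotated, but gaps between these features fit their expected positions. The POU5F1 fragment presumably serves as the upstream homology arm. About 500 bp of unannotated sequence beyond PuroR may be the downstream arm, although the record does not define either arm explicitly.

Because the cassette has no promoter of its own, correct in-frame integration places nuclear EmGFP and puromycin resistance under endogenous OCT4 regulation. The 2A sequences then separate OCT4, the reporter and the resistance protein into individual polypeptides. This allows puromycin selection of targeted cells that express OCT4. Nuclear green fluorescence then reports pluripotency-associated OCT4 expression, for example in human induced pluripotent stem cell lines. The catalogue note that a tdTomato sequence was taken from another plasmid does not match any feature annotated here.
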