Features (pLannotate 1.2.2; 15 found; start..end, strand, type, name):
    510..530     -  CDS            SV40 NLS: nuclear localization signal of SV40 (simian virus 40) large T antigen
    540..560     -  CDS            SV40 NLS: nuclear localization signal of SV40 (simian virus 40) large T antigen
    639..914     -  CDS            POU5F1 (fragment): PO5F1_HUMAN - Also known as OCT3, OCT4, OTF3. Experimental evidence at protein level: Swiss-Prot protein existence level 1. Transcription factor that binds to the octamer motif (5'- ATTTGCAT-3'). Forms a trimeric complex with SOX2 or SOX15 on DNA and controls the expression of a number of genes involved in embryonic development such as YES1, FGF4, UTF1 and ZFP206. Critical for early embryogenesis and for embryonic stem cell pluripotency. From Homo sapiens (Human).
    917..1074    +  CDS            lacZα (fragment): LacZα fragment of β-galactosidase; lacZ fragment
   1080..1179    -  misc_feature   bom (fragment): basis of mobility region from pBR322
   1281..1316    -  CDS            rop (fragment): Rop protein, which maintains plasmids at low copy number; rop
   1411..1515    +  promoter       AmpR promoter: bla
   1516..2376    +  CDS            AmpR: β-lactamase; bla; confers resistance to ampicillin, carbenicillin, and related antibiotics
   2547..3135    +  rep_origin     ori: high-copy-number ColE1/pMB1/pBR322/pUC origin of replication
   3318..3410    +  CDS            lacI (fragment): lac repressor; lacI; The lac repressor binds to the lac operator to inhibit transcription in E. coli. This inhibition can be relieved by adding lactose or isopropyl-β-D-thiogalactopyranoside (IPTG).
   3423..3444    +  protein_bind   CAP binding site: CAP binding activates transcription in the presence of cAMP. E. coli catabolite activator protein
   3459..3489    +  promoter       lac promoter: promoter for the E. coli lac operon
   3497..3513    +  protein_bind   lac operator: The lac repressor binds to the lac operator to inhibit transcription in E. coli. This inhibition can be relieved by adding lactose or isopropyl-β-D-thiogalactopyranoside (IPTG). lac repressor encoded by lacI
   4022..4616    -  CDS            PuroR (fragment): puromycin N-acetyltransferase; pac from Streptomyces; confers resistance to puromycin
   4682..503     -  CDS            Emerald (across the origin): Emerald is a basic (constitutively fluorescent) green fluorescent protein published in 1998, derived from Aequorea victoria. It is reported to be a very rapidly-maturing weak dimer.
>Addgene plasmid #89992 | pUC19-OCT4-T2A-NLS-EmGFP-P2A-Puro | addgene full sequence | sequence record 180693 | Addgene NGS Result
GTCTTGAAGTTCACCTTGATGCCGTTCTTCTGCTTGTCGGCGGTGATATAGACCTTGTGGCTGTTGTAGT
TGTACTCCAGCTTGTGCCCCAGGATGTTGCCGTCCTCCTTGAAGTCGATGCCCTTCAGCTCGATGCGGTT
CACCAGGGTGTCGCCCTCGAACTTCACCTCGGCGCGGGTCTTGTAGTTGCCGTCGTCCTTGAAGAAGATG
GTGCGCTCCTGGACGTAGCCTTCGGGCATGGCGGACTTGAAGAAGTCGTGCTGCTTCATGTGGTCGGGGT
AGCGGGCGAAGCACTGCACGCCGTAGGTGAAGGTGGTCACGAGGGTGGGCCAGGGCACGGGCAGCTTGCC
GGTGGTGCAGATGAACTTCAGGGTCAGCTTGCCGTAGGTGGCATCGCCCTCGCCCTCGCCGGACACGCTG
AACTTGTGGCCGTTTACGTCGCCGTCCAGCTCGACCAGGATGGGCACCACCCCGGTGAACAGCTCCTCGC
CCTTGCTCACCATATCGAATACCTTTCTCTTCTTTTTTGGACCATCGAATACCTTTCTCTTCTTTTTTGG
ACCATCGATTGGGCCAGGATTCTCCTCGACGTCACCGCATGTTAGCAGACTTCCTCTGCCCTCTCCGGAG
CCGTCGACGTTTGAATGCATGGGAGAGCCCAGAGTGGTGACGGAGACAGGGGGAAAGGCTTCCCCCTCAG
GGAAAGGGACCGAGGAGTACAGTGCAGTGAAGTGAGGGCTCCCATAGCCTGGGGTACCAAAATGGGGCCC
TGGGGCCAGAGGAAAGGACACTGGTCCCCCTGAGAAAGGAGACCCAGCAGCCTCAAAATCCTCTCGTTGT
GCATAGTCGCTGCTTGATCGCTTGCCCTTCTGGCGCCGGTTACAGAACCACACTCGGACCACATCCTTCT
CGAGCAATTCACTGGCCGTCGTTTTACAACGTCGTGACTGGGAAAACCCTGGCGTTACCCAACTTAATCG
CCTTGCAGCACATCCCCCTTTCGCCAGCTGGCGTAATAGCGAAGAGGCCCGCACCGATCGCCCTTCCCAA
CAGTTGCGCAGCCTGAATGGCGAATGGCGCCTGATGCGGTATTTTCTCCTTACGCATCTGTGCGGTATTT
CACACCGCATATGGTGCACTCTCAGTACAATCTGCTCTGATGCCGCATAGTTAAGCCAGCCCCGACACCC
GCCAACACCCGCTGACGCGCCCTGACGGGCTTGTCTGCTCCCGGCATCCGCTTACAGACAAGCTGTGACC
GTCTCCGGGAGCTGCATGTGTCAGAGGTTTTCACCGTCATCACCGAAACGCGCGAGACGAAAGGGCCTCG
TGATACGCCTATTTTTATAGGTTAATGTCATGATAATAATGGTTTCTTAGACGTCAGGTGGCACTTTTCG
GGGAAATGTGCGCGGAACCCCTATTTGTTTATTTTTCTAAATACATTCAAATATGTATCCGCTCATGAGA
CAATAACCCTGATAAATGCTTCAATAATATTGAAAAAGGAAGAGTATGAGTATTCAACATTTCCGTGTCG
CCCTTATTCCCTTTTTTGCGGCATTTTGCCTTCCTGTTTTTGCTCACCCAGAAACGCTGGTGAAAGTAAA
AGATGCTGAAGATCAGTTGGGTGCACGAGTGGGTTACATCGAACTGGATCTCAACAGCGGTAAGATCCTT
GAGAGTTTTCGCCCCGAAGAACGTTTTCCAATGATGAGCACTTTTAAAGTTCTGCTATGTGGCGCGGTAT
TATCCCGTATTGACGCCGGGCAAGAGCAACTCGGTCGCCGCATACACTATTCTCAGAATGACTTGGTTGA
GTACTCACCAGTCACAGAAAAGCATCTTACGGATGGCATGACAGTAAGAGAATTATGCAGTGCTGCCATA
ACCATGAGTGATAACACTGCGGCCAACTTACTTCTGACAACGATCGGAGGACCGAAGGAGCTAACCGCTT
TTTTGCACAACATGGGGGATCATGTAACTCGCCTTGATCGTTGGGAACCGGAGCTGAATGAAGCCATACC
AAACGACGAGCGTGACACCACGATGCCTGTAGCAATGGCAACAACGTTGCGCAAACTATTAACTGGCGAA
CTACTTACTCTAGCTTCCCGGCAACAATTAATAGACTGGATGGAGGCGGATAAAGTTGCAGGACCACTTC
TGCGCTCGGCCCTTCCGGCTGGCTGGTTTATTGCTGATAAATCTGGAGCCGGTGAGCGTGGGTCTCGCGG
TATCATTGCAGCACTGGGGCCAGATGGTAAGCCCTCCCGTATCGTAGTTATCTACACGACGGGGAGTCAG
GCAACTATGGATGAACGAAATAGACAGATCGCTGAGATAGGTGCCTCACTGATTAAGCATTGGTAACTGT
CAGACCAAGTTTACTCATATATACTTTAGATTGATTTAAAACTTCATTTTTAATTTAAAAGGATCTAGGT
GAAGATCCTTTTTGATAATCTCATGACCAAAATCCCTTAACGTGAGTTTTCGTTCCACTGAGCGTCAGAC
CCCGTAGAAAAGATCAAAGGATCTTCTTGAGATCCTTTTTTTCTGCGCGTAATCTGCTGCTTGCAAACAA
AAAAACCACCGCTACCAGCGGTGGTTTGTTTGCCGGATCAAGAGCTACCAACTCTTTTTCCGAAGGTAAC
TGGCTTCAGCAGAGCGCAGATACCAAATACTGTTCTTCTAGTGTAGCCGTAGTTAGGCCACCACTTCAAG
AACTCTGTAGCACCGCCTACATACCTCGCTCTGCTAATCCTGTTACCAGTGGCTGCTGCCAGTGGCGATA
AGTCGTGTCTTACCGGGTTGGACTCAAGACGATAGTTACCGGATAAGGCGCAGCGGTCGGGCTGAACGGG
GGGTTCGTGCACACAGCCCAGCTTGGAGCGAACGACCTACACCGAACTGAGATACCTACAGCGTGAGCTA
TGAGAAAGCGCCACGCTTCCCGAAGGGAGAAAGGCGGACAGGTATCCGGTAAGCGGCAGGGTCGGAACAG
GAGAGCGCACGAGGGAGCTTCCAGGGGGAAACGCCTGGTATCTTTATAGTCCTGTCGGGTTTCGCCACCT
CTGACTTGAGCGTCGATTTTTGTGATGCTCGTCAGGGGGGCGGAGCCTATGGAAAAACGCCAGCAACGCG
GCCTTTTTACGGTTCCTGGCCTTTTGCTGGCCTTTTGCTCACATGTTCTTTCCTGCGTTATCCCCTGATT
CTGTGGATAACCGTATTACCGCCTTTGAGTGAGCTGATACCGCTCGCCGCAGCCGAACGACCGAGCGCAG
CGAGTCAGTGAGCGAGGAAGCGGAAGAGCGCCCAATACGCAAACCGCCTCTCCCCGCGCGTTGGCCGATT
CATTAATGCAGCTGGCACGACAGGTTTCCCGACTGGAAAGCGGGCAGTGAGCGCAACGCAATTAATGTGA
GTTAGCTCACTCATTAGGCACCCCAGGCTTTACACTTTATGCTTCCGGCTCGTATGTTGTGTGGAATTGT
GAGCGGATAACAATTTCACACAGGAAACAGCTATGACCATGATTACGCCAAGCTTCCAGAGTAGGGTGGG
AAAGCAAAAAGCCAGCTCTGAACAGGTAACAGCTACATGGTGACTGAGTCTATGGGCAAAAGTTCTTGCA
TCACAGGCTTTTGGGAACTAGCCTATCACAGGGCCCTGTACAAATAAACTTGGCTGCAATCCCAGCTCTC
CCTCTGATGTTGTGTGACCTTAAGGAGTGTAAATGGCACCTTAGTTTCAGGGTCACTTGGGTATGAGCAT
TGGATATTCCCATCCCCACCTCAGTAACTGAAGGACAAACCAAGATAAGTGTGTCTATCTACTGTGTCCC
AAGCTTCTTTATTTAAGAAAAAAGTGATACATGATGTGGGATTAAAATCAAGAGCATCATTGAACTTCAC
CTTCCCTCCAACCAGTTGCCCCAAACTCCCCTGCCCCCACCCTTTGTGTTCCCAATTCCTTCCTTAGTGA
ATGAAGAACGTCGACTTCGAATTCAGTCGACGGCACCGGGCTTGCGGGTCATGCACCAGGTGCGCGGTCC
TTCGGGCACCTCGACGTCGGCGGTGACGGTGAAGCCGAGCCGCTCGTAGAAGGGGAGGTTGCGGGGCGCG
GAGGTCTCCAGGAAGGCGGGCACCCCGGCGCGCTCGGCCGCCTCCACTCCGGGGAGCACGACGGCGCTGC
CCAGACCCTTGCCCTGGTGGTCGGGCGAGACTCCGACGGTGGCCAGGAACCACGCGGGCTCCTTGGGCCG
GTGCGGCGCCAGGAGGCCTTCCATCTGTTGCTGCGCGGCCAGCCGGGAACCGCTCAACTCGGCCATGCGC
GGGCCGATCTCGGCGAACACCGCCCCCGCTTCGACGCTCTCCGGCGTGGTCCAGACCGCCACCGCGGCGC
CGTCGTCCGCGACCCACACCTTGCCGATGTCGAGCCCGACGCGCGTGAGGAAGAGTTCTTGCAGCTCGGT
GACCCGCTCGATGTGGCGGTCCGGATCGACGGTGTGGCGCGTGGCGGGGTAGTCGGCGAACGCGGCGGCG
AGGGTGCGTACGGCCCTGGGGACGTCGTCGCGGGTGGCGAGGCGCACCGTGGGCTTGTACTCGGTCGGTC
CAGGATTCTCTTCGACATCTCCGGCTTGTTTCAGCAGAGAGAAGTTTGTTGCGCCGGATCCCTTGTACAG
CTCGTCCATGCCGAGAGTGATCCCGGCGGCGGTCACGAACTCCAGCAGGACCATGTGATCGCGCTTCTCG
TTGGGGTCTTTGCTCAGGGCGGACTGGGTGCTCAGGTAGTGGTTGTCGGGCAGCAGCACGGGGCCGTCGC
CGATGGGGGTGTTCTGCTGGTAGTGGTCGGCGAGCTGCACGCTGCCGTCCTCGATGTTGTGGCGG
